Addgene plasmid #174912: pMSR:MSMEG_0825:Dendra
Purpose: C-term fluorescent fusion
Depositing lab: Keith Derbyshire & Joseph Wade. Depositing organization: Wadsworth Center, New York State Department of Health. Publication: A Mycobacterial Systems Resource for the Research Community. Judd JA, Canestrari J, Clark R, Joseph A, Lapierre P, Lasek-Nesselquist E, Mir M, Palumbo M, Smith C, Stone M, Upadhyay A, Wirth SE, Dedrick RM, Meier CG, Russell DA, Dills A, Dove E, Kester J, Wolf ID, Zhu J, Rubin ER, Fortune S, Hatfull GF, Gray TA, Wade JT, Derbyshire KM. mBio. 2021 Mar 2;12(2). pii: mBio.02401-20. doi: 10.1128/mBio.02401-20. PubMed 33653882.
Backbone
  Vector backbone: pMSR:Dendra
  Vector type: Bacterial Expression ; Integrating Mycobacterial Expression Vector attL5. T7 expression in E. coli
Growth in bacteria
  Bacterial resistance: Apramycin, 25 μg/mL
  Growth temperature: 37°C
  Growth strain: DH5alpha
  Copy number: High Copy
Gene/Insert
  Gene/Insert name: MSMEG_0825
  Species: M. smegmatis
  Promoter: pmycTetO
  Tag / fusion protein: Gly-Ala Linker/Dendra2/1x Flag Tag (C terminal on insert)
  Cloning method: Ligation Independent Cloning
  Sequencing primers: 5′ TGATAGAGTTTGTCCTCCCTATCAG; 3′ TCCATATGCACCTTGACACG
Resource information
  A portion of this plasmid was derived from a plasmid made by: CP000480.1
Terms and licenses: Academic/Nonprofit Terms; Industry Terms: Not Available to Industry
Depositor comments: 5' cloning site: AseI (destroyed), 3' cloning site: HindIII (not destroyed)
How to cite: pMSR:MSMEG_0825:Dendra was a gift from Keith Derbyshire & Joseph Wade (Addgene plasmid # 174912 ; http://n2t.net/addgene:174912 ; RRID:Addgene_174912)
