[The description below was written by a language model from this plasmid's Addgene catalogue record and pLannotate feature annotations shown in this document.]
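Description:
pMSR:MSMEG_0825:Dendra is a 5.7 kb integrating mycobacterial expression vector built on the pMSR:Dendra backbone, part of a systematic resource of tagged Mycobacterium smegmatis genes. It is propagated in E. coli at high copy from a ColE1/pUC-type origin and selected with apramycin through the aac(3)IV acetyltransferase gene. It carries no mycobacterial replication origin in the annotated features. Instead it encodes the mycobacteriophage L5 integrase, annotated across the sequence origin, with an adjacent L5 gene 32 fragment marking the neighbouring phage-derived region. Together these allow site-specific, single-copy insertion at the chromosomal L5 attachment site of the mycobacterial host.

The payload is the M. smegmatis open reading frame MSMEG_0825, which the annotation tool matches to the M. tuberculosis ThiD hydroxymethylpyrimidine/phosphomethylpyrimidine kinase, suggesting it is the thiD homologue. The gene was inserted by ligation-independent cloning and fused at its C terminus, through a Gly-Ala linker, to the green-to-red photoconvertible fluorescent protein Dendra2, followed by a single FLAG epitope. Transcription in mycobacteria comes from the pmycTetO promoter. The two short hits labelled as fragments of a "tight TRE promoter" are most likely its tet operator sequences rather than any mammalian element, and these operators make the promoter controllable by a Tet repressor. No repressor gene is annotated on the plasmid. A T7 promoter sits immediately upstream of the coding sequence and a partial T7 terminator lies downstream, so the same fusion can be expressed in T7 polymerase-bearing E. coli.

The stated purpose is C-terminal fluorescent fusion. This suits the construct to imaging the localization of the protein in live mycobacteria, with the FLAG tag available for immunodetection or purification.
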