Features (pLannotate 1.2.2; 14 found; start..end, strand, type, name):
    271..375     -  CDS            32 (fragment): VG32_BPML5 - Protein predicted: Swiss-Prot protein existence level 4. From Mycobacterium phage L5 (Mycobacteriophage L5).
    431..535     +  CDS            Y4104_STRCO (fragment): Protein inferred from homology: Swiss-Prot protein existence level 3. From Streptomyces coelicolor (strain ATCC BAA-471 / A3(2) / M145).
    593..612     +  promoter       tight TRE promoter (fragment): Tet-responsive promoter PTight, consisting of seven tet operator sequences followed by the minimal CMV promoter
    619..636     +  promoter       tight TRE promoter (fragment): Tet-responsive promoter PTight, consisting of seven tet operator sequences followed by the minimal CMV promoter
    650..668     +  promoter       T7 promoter: promoter for bacteriophage T7 RNA polymerase
    717..1505    +  CDS            thiD: THID_MYCTU - Experimental evidence at protein level: Swiss-Prot protein existence level 1. Catalyzes the phosphorylation of hydroxymethylpyrimidine phosphate (HMP-P) to HMP-PP, and of HMP to HMP-P. From Mycobacterium tuberculosis (strain ATCC 25618 / H37Rv).
   1539..2225    +  CDS            Dendra2: Dendra2 is a photoconvertible green fluorescent protein published in 2006, derived from Dendronephthya sp.. It has high acid sensitivity.
   2265..2285    +  CDS            FLAG (fragment): FLAG® epitope tag, followed by an enterokinase cleavage site
   2294..2336    +  terminator     T7 terminator (fragment): transcription terminator for bacteriophage T7 RNA polymerase
   2542..3342    +  CDS            ApmR: aminoglycoside 3-N-acetyltransferase type IV ; aac(3)IV; confers resistance to apramycin (Paget and Davies, 1996)
   3409..3426    -  misc_feature   MCS (fragment): pBluescript multiple cloning site
   3467..4055    +  rep_origin     ori: high-copy-number ColE1/pMB1/pBR322/pUC origin of replication
   4223..4251    +  misc_feature   MCS (fragment): pUC18/19 multiple cloning site
   4811..209     +  CDS            33 (across the origin): VINT_BPML5 - Also known as int. Protein inferred from homology: Swiss-Prot protein existence level 3. Integrase is necessary for integration of the phage into the host genome by site-specific recombination. From Mycobacterium phage L5 (Mycobacteriophage L5).
>Addgene plasmid #174912 | pMSR:MSMEG_0825:Dendra | addgene full sequence | sequence record 345416 | Addgene NGS Result
GCTACGCCAAGATCGGTCGGCCGGAACTCCGCATCCACGACCTCCGCGCTGTCGGCGCTACGTTCGCCGC
TCAGGCAGGTGCGACGACCAAGGAGCTGATGGCCCGTCTCGGTCACACGACTCCTAGGATGGCGATGAAG
TACCAGATGGCGTCTGAGGCCCGCGACGAGGCTATCGCTGAGGCGATGTCCAAGCTGGCCAAGACCTCCT
GAAACGCAAAAAGCCCCCCTCCCAAGGACACTGAGTCCTAAAGAGGGGGGTTTCTTGTCAGTACGCGAAG
AACCACGCCTGGCCGCGAGCGCCAGCACCGCCGCTCTGTGCGGAGACCTGGGCACCAGCCCCGCCGCCGC
CAGGAGCATTGCCGTTCCCGCCAGAAATCTAGACGGTGACCACAACGCGCCCGCTTTGATCGGGGACGTC
GAAATATTGGATCGTCGGCACCGTCACGGCCGTGGGAGGCGGCACGATCCGCGACGTGATGATCGGCCGC
ATCCCCACGGTGCTGCGCAGTGAGCTCTACGCCATCCCGGCGTTGATCTGTGCGTTCGCACGCACAGGCC
CGGTGTGAGAAGGGTCTCTGACGAGCGGGAGAACTCCCTATCAGTGATAGAGTTTGTCCTCCCTATCAGT
GATAGATAGGCTTAAGGAGTAATACGACTCACTATAGGGAGAAGGAGGCCATTATGAAACTGCTACCGCT
GACCCCGCCCGGTCAGACGCCGACCCGGGTGATGACCATCGCGGGCACCGATTCCGGTGGCGGCGCGGGC
ATCCAGGCCGATCTGCGCACGTTCGCCATGCTGGGCGTGCACGGCTGTGTCGCGGTGGCAGCCGTCACGG
TGCAGAATTCGGTGGGGGTCAAGGGATTTCACGAGGTTCCGGTCGACATCATCGCAGGGCAGATCCAGGT
GGTCGCCGAGGACATCGGCATCCAGGCCGCCAAGACCGGCATGCTGGCGTCAGCAGAGATCATCGGTGCG
GTCGCCGAGACCTGGCGCGGGCTGGGCACCGAAGCCCCGCTGGTGGTCGATCCGGTGTGCGCGTCGATGC
ACGGCGATCCGCTGCTGCATCCCAGTGCCCTCGATTCGGTGCGCAACGAACTGTTTCCGATCGCCTCACT
GGTGACACCGAACCTCGACGAGGTCCGGCTCATCACCGGCATCGAGGTGGTGGACGAGGCCACGCAGCGC
GACGCCGCCAAGGCGCTGCACGCTCTGGGTCCCAAGTGGGCACTGGTCAAGGGCGGGCACCTGCGCACGT
CGGCGCAGAGCCCCGATCTGCTGTACAACGGCACCGACTTCTACGAGTTCGGCGCCGAGCGGATCGACAC
CGGACACGACCACGGCGCCGGGGACACCCTCGCCGCGGCCGCGGCCTGCGCGCTGGCACACGGCATGGAT
ATGCCCGACGCGGTAGCGTTCGCCAAAGGGTGGGTGACCGAATGTCTGCGTGCGGCATATCCGTTGGGCC
ACGGCCACGGCCCGGTGTCGGCCCTGTTCAGGTTGCACCATGGCTCGAAGCTTGGTGCGGCCGCGGGCAA
CACGCCTGGCATCAATCTGATCAAGGAGGACATGCGTGTCAAGGTGCATATGGAGGGCAACGTGAACGGT
CACGCCTTCGTGATCGAGGGGGAGGGTAAGGGTAAGCCTTACGAAGGGACCCAGACCGCCAACCTCACCG
TCAAGGAGGGCGCCCCTCTCCCATTCTCGTACGATATCCTCACTACCGCGGTGCATTACGGGAACCGCGT
GTTCACCAAGTACCCCGAGGATATCCCTGACTACTTCAAGCAGAGCTTCCCGGAGGGATACTCCTGGGAG
CGGACGATGACCTTCGAAGACAAGGGTATCTGTACGATCCGCAGCGACATCTCGCTGGAAGGGGACTGTT
TCTTCCAGAACGTCCGTTTCAAGGGGACCAACTTTCCGCCGAACGGCCCGGTCATGCAGAAGAAGACCCT
CAAGTGGGAGCCGAGCACGGAGAAGCTGCACGTTCGGGACGGCCTCCTGGTCGGCAACATCAACATGGCG
CTGCTGCTGGAAGGCGGCGGCCACTACCTATGCGACTTCAAGACCACGTACAAAGCGAAGAAGGTCGTCC
AGCTGCCCGACGCGCACTTCGTGGACCACCGCATCGAAATCCTGGGGAACGATTCGGACTACAACAAGGT
CAAGTTGTACGAGCACGCTGTGGCACGCTATAGCCCGCTCCCGTCGCAGGTCTGGTTCGAAGGCGGCGGC
GGGGAGAACCTGTATTTCCAGGACTACAAGGACGACGACGACAAGTGATTTAAATAACCCCTTGGGGCCT
CTAAACGGGTCTTGAGGGGTTTTTTGTTAACTAGCGTACGATCGAATTCCTGCAGCTCACGGTAACTGAT
GCCGTATTTGCAGTACCAGCGTACGGCCCACAGAATGATGTCACGCTGAAAATGCCGGCCTTTGAATGGG
TTCATGTGCAGCTCCATCAGCAAAAGGGGATGATAAGTTTATCACCACCGACTATTTGCAACAGTGCCGT
TGATCGTGCTATGATCGACTGATGTCATCAGCGGTGGAGTGCAATGTCGTGCAATACGAATGGCGAAAAG
CCGAGCTCATCGGTCAGCTTCTCAACCTTGGGGTTACCCCCGGCGGTGTGCTGCTGGTCCACAGCTCCTT
CCGTAGCGTCCGGCCCCTCGAAGATGGGCCACTTGGACTGATCGAGGCCCTGCGTGCTACGCTGGGTCCG
GGAGGGACGCTCGTCATGCCCTCGTGGTCAGGTCTGGACGACGAGCCGTTCGATCCTGCCACGTCGCCCG
TTACACCGGACCTTGGAGTTGTCTCTGACACATTCTGGCGCCTGCCAAATGTAAAGCGCAGCGCCCATCC
ATTTGCCTTTGCGGCAGCGGGGCCACAGGCAGAGCAGATCATCTCTGATCCATTGCCCCTGCCACCTTAC
TCGCCTGCAAGCCCGGTCGCCCGTGTCCATGAACTCGATGGGCAGGTACTTCTCCTCGGCGTGGGACACG
ATGCCAACACGACGCTGCATCTTGCCGAGTTGATGGCAAAGGTTCCCTATGGGGTGCCGAGACACTGCAC
CATTCTTCAGGATGGCAAGTTGGTACGCGTCGATTATCTCGAGAATGACCACTGCTGTGAGCGCTTTGCC
TTGGCGGACAGGTGGCTCAAGGAGAAGAGCCTTCAGAAGGAAGGTCCAGTCGGTCATGCCTTTGCTCGGT
TGATCCGCTCCCGCGACATTGTGGCGACAGCCCTGGGTCAACTGGGCCGAGATCCGTTGATCTTCCTGCA
TCCGCCAGAGGCGGGATGCGAAGAATGCGATGCCGCTCGCCAGTCGATTGGCTGAGCTCATGAGCGGAGA
ACGAGATGACGTTGGAGGGGCAAGGTCGCGCTGATTGCTGGGGCAACACGGGGGATCCACTAGTTCCATG
AGCGTCAGACCCCGTAGAAAAGATCAAAGGATCTTCTTGAGATCCTTTTTTTCTGCGCGTAATCTGCTGC
TTGCAAACAAAAAAACCACCGCTACCAGCGGTGGTTTGTTTGCCGGATCAAGAGCTACCAACTCTTTTTC
CGAAGGTAACTGGCTTCAGCAGAGCGCAGATACCAAATACTGTCCTTCTAGTGTAGCCGTAGTTAGGCCA
CCACTTCAAGAACTCTGTAGCACCGCCTACATACCTCGCTCTGCTAATCCTGTTACCAGTGGCTGCTGCC
AGTGGCGATAAGTCGTGTCTTACCGGGTTGGACTCAAGACGATAGTTACCGGATAAGGCGCAGCGGTCGG
GCTGAACGGGGGGTTCGTGCACACAGCCCAGCTTGGAGCGAACGACCTACACCGAACTGAGATACCTACA
GCGTGAGCTATGAGAAAGCGCCACGCTTCCCGAGGGGAGAAAGGCGGACAGGTATCCGGTAAGCGGCAGG
GTCGGAACAGGAGAGCGCACGAGGGAGCTTCCAGGGGGAAACGCCTGGTATCTTTATAGTCCTGTCGGGT
TTCGCCACCTCTGACTTGAGCGTCGATTTTTGTGATGCTCGTCAGGGGGGCGGAGCCTATGGAAAAACGC
CAGCAACGCGGCCTTTTTACGGTTCCTGGCCTTTTGCTGGCCTTTTGCTCACATGTTCTTTCCTGCGTTA
TCCCCTGATTCTGTGGATAACCGTATTACCGCCTTTGAGTGAGCTGATACCGCTCGCCGCAGCCGAACGA
CCGAGCGCAACGCGTGCGGCCGCGGTACCCGGGGATCCTCTAGAGTCGACCACCAAGGGCACCATCTCTG
CTTGGGCCACCCCGTTGGCCGCAGCCAGCTCGCTGAGAGCCGTGAACGACAGGGCGAACGCCAGCCCGCC
GACGGCGAGGGTTCCGACCGCTGCAACTCCCGGTGCAACCTTGTCCCGGTCTATTCTCTTCACTGCACCA
GCTCCAATCTGGTGTGAATGCCCCTCGTCTGTTCGCGCAGGCGGGGGGCTCTATTCGTTTGTCAGCATCG
AAAGTAGCCAGATCAGGGATGCGTTGCAACCGCGTATGCCCAGGTCAGAAGAGTCGCACAAGAGTTGCAG
ACCCCTGGAAAGAAAAATGGCCAGAGGGCGAAAACACCCTCTGACCAGCGGAGCGGGCGACGGGAATCGA
ACCCGCGTAGCTAGTTTGGAAGAATGGGTGTCTGCCGACCACATATGGGCCGGTCAAGATAGGTTTTTAC
CCCCTCTCGGCTGCATCCTCTAAGTGGAAAGAAATTGCAGGTCGTAGAAGCGCGTTGAAGCCTGAGAGTT
GCACAGGAGTTGCAACCCGGTAGCCTTGTTCACGACGAGAGGAGACCTAGTTGGCACGTCGCGGATGGGG
ATCGCTGAAGACTCAGCGCAGCGGGAGGATCCAAGCCTCATACGTCAACCCGCAGGACGGTGTGAGGTAC
TACGCGCTGCAGACCTACGACAACAAGATGGACGCCGAAGCCTGGCTCGCGGGCGAGAAGCGGCTCATCG
AGATGGAGACCTGGACCCCTCCACAGGACCGGGCGAAGAAGGCAGCCGCCAGCGCCATCACGCTGGAGGA
GTACACCCGGAAGTGGCTCGTGGAGCGCGACCTCGCAGACGGCACCAGGGATCTGTACAGCGGGCACGCG
GAGCGCCGCATCTACCCGGTGCTAGGTGAAGTGGCGGTCACAGAGATGACGCCAGCTCTGGTGCGTGCGT
GGTGGGCCGGGATGGGTAGGAAGCACCCGACTGCCCGCCGGCATGCCTACAACGTCCTCCGGGCGGTGAT
GAACACAGCGGTCGAGGACAAGCTGATCGCAGAGAACCCGTGCCGGATCGAGCAGAAGGCAGCCGATGAG
CGCGACGTAGAGGCGCTGACGCCTGAGGAGCTGGACATCGTCGCCGCTGAGATCTTCGAGCACTACCGGA
TCGCGGCATACATCCTGGCGTGGACGAGCCTCCGGTTCGGAGAGCTGATCGAGCTTCGCCGCAAGGACAT
CGTGGACGACGGCATGACGATGAAGCTCCGGGTGCGCCGTGGCGCTTCCCGCGTGGGGAACAAGATCGTC
GTTGGCAACGCCAAGACCGTCCGGTCGAAGCGTCCTGTGACGGTTCCGCCTCACGTCGCGGAGATGATCC
GAGCGCACATGAAGGACCGTACGAAGATGAACAAGGGCCCCGAGGCATTCCTGGTGACCACGACGCAGGG
CAACCGGCTGTCGAAGTCCGCGTTCACCAAGTCGCTGAAGCGTG
