>Addgene plasmid #174912 | pMSR:MSMEG_0825:Dendra | depositor partial sequence | sequence record 339306 | partial
ATGGCAGTAGCCCTGAACAAGATCACCGACCGCGTCCATTTCGCCCGCACCGAGCTCGTCAACTGGACGC
TGGTGACCGGTGACGACGGCGTACTGCTCATCGACGCGGGGTTCCCGGGTCAACGTGAGGACGTGCTCGA
TTCGGTGCGGCAACTGGGATTCGGTCCCGACGACATCAAGGCCGTGCTGCTCACCCACGCCCACGTCGAC
CACTTCGGCACTGCCATCTGGCTCGCGAAAACCTATGGCACACCGGTGTATTGCCACGCAGACGAAGTCG
GCCACGCCAGGCGCGAGTACCTGGAGCAGGCCACCCCGGCGGGCGTGGCCCGTCAGGCCTGGCAGCCGCG
CTGGCTGAAGTGGGCACTGGCGATCTCCCGTCAGGGCGCATTCGATCATTCCGGCATTCCTTCGACGCAG
GCGTTCACCCCCGAGATCGGGCTGCCGGGAAATCCCACCGCGATTCCGACTCCCGGACACACCGGCGGGC
ACTGCTCCTATCTGGTCGACGGTGTCCTGGTGGCCGGCGACGCTCTGGTGACGGGCCACCCGACCTCCTC
GCGACGCGGCCCTCAGTTGCTGCATCAGGTGTTCAACCACGACCAGCAGGCGTGTCTGCGCAGCCTCGGT
GCGCTGGGGCTGCTCGACACCGAGGTGCTGCTGCCCGGCCACGGCGACGTCTGGCGCGGCTCGATCCGTG
AGATGGCGGACCAGGCGGCATCCTCGGCGCCGTCCCCGGCCCGC
